Addgene plasmid #17973: pTE-4S-0X
Depositing lab: Sabine Ehrt. Depositing organization: Cornell University. Publication: Silencing Mycobacterium smegmatis by using tetracycline repressors. Guo XV, Monteleone M, Klotzsche M, Kamionka A, Hillen W, Braunstein M, Ehrt S, Schnappinger D. J Bacteriol. 2007 Jul . 189(13):4614-23. 10.1128/JB.00216-07 PubMed 17483222.
Backbone
  Vector backbone: pMS2
  Vector type: mycobacteria expression
Growth in bacteria
  Bacterial resistance: Hygromycin, 200 μg/mL
  Growth temperature: 37°C
  Growth strain: DH5alpha
  Growth instructions: hygromycin (200 mg/l for E. coli, 50 mg/l for mycobacteria). This plasmid is high copy number in E. coli and low copy number in mycobacteria.
  Copy number: High Copy
Gene/Insert
  Gene/Insert name: tetR(B)r1.7 (alt name: reverse tetR)
  Cloning method: Restriction Enzyme
  Sequencing primers: 5′ n/a
Terms and licenses: Academic/Nonprofit Terms; Industry Terms: Not Available to Industry
Depositor comments: revTetR is expressed from a strong mycobacterial promoter (psmyc = puv15). Also see Pubmed ID 18059281. Derivative of pMS2 with tetR r1.7 expressed by Psmyc. pMS2 is a shuttle vector containing origins of replication for E. coli (pMB1) and mycobacteria (pAL500) and a multiple cloning site flanked by two transcriptional terminators.
How to cite: pTE-4S-0X was a gift from Sabine Ehrt (Addgene plasmid # 17973 ; http://n2t.net/addgene:17973 ; RRID:Addgene_17973)
