[The description below was written by a language model from this plasmid's Addgene catalogue record and pLannotate feature annotations shown in this document.]
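Description:
pTE-4S-0X is an E. coli–mycobacteria shuttle plasmid of about 6.3 kb, built on the pMS2 backbone and designed to express a reverse tetracycline repressor in mycobacteria. pMS2 carries two replication origins: a pMB1-type origin, which the feature table annotates as a high-copy ColE1/pMB1 ori and which gives high copy number in E. coli, and the pAL500 mycobacterial origin named in the depositor comments, which gives low copy number in mycobacteria. The mycobacterial origin is not annotated in the feature table and presumably lies in the large unannotated stretch between the insert and the marker. Selection in both hosts relies on a hygromycin phosphotransferase gene from Streptomyces hygroscopicus. The short β-lactamase, lacI and Streptomyces protein matches in the table are fragments, most likely backbone remnants rather than functional genes.

The payload is tetR(B) r1.7, a reverse TetR (revTetR) variant, detected by annotation as a full-length tetR coding sequence. According to the depositor it is driven by Psmyc (also called Puv15), a strong mycobacterial promoter that is not itself annotated. The cassette sits in the pMS2 multiple cloning site, which is flanked by transcriptional terminators; an rrnB T2 terminator is annotated upstream and a residual polylinker fragment downstream. Wild-type TetR leaves its operator when tetracycline binds, whereas reverse TetR variants bind tet operators in the presence of the inducer. Adding a tetracycline therefore represses, rather than induces, a tetO-controlled promoter. The plasmid supplies this regulator for tetracycline-triggered gene silencing in Mycobacterium smegmatis, and it is used together with a target gene placed under a tetO-containing promoter, which this construct does not carry.
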