Features (pLannotate 1.2.2; 8 found; start..end, strand, type, name):
     14..41      +  terminator     rrnB T2 terminator: transcription terminator T2 from the E. coli rrnB gene
    126..230     +  CDS            Y4104_STRCO (fragment): Protein inferred from homology: Swiss-Prot protein existence level 3. From Streptomyces coelicolor (strain ATCC BAA-471 / A3(2) / M145).
    450..1073    +  CDS            tetR: TETR4_ECOLX - Experimental evidence at protein level: Swiss-Prot protein existence level 1. TetR is the repressor of the tetracycline resistance element; its N-terminal region forms a helix-turn-helix structure and binds DNA. Binding of tetracycline to TetR reduces the repressor affinity for the tetracycline resistance gene (tetA) promoter operator sites. From Escherichia coli.
   1224..1254    +  misc_feature   MCS (fragment): pBluescript multiple cloning site
   4096..5088    -  CDS            hyg: KHYB_STRHY - Experimental evidence at protein level: Swiss-Prot protein existence level 1. The aminoglycoside phosphotransferases achieve inactivation of their antibiotic substrates by phosphorylation. From Streptomyces hygroscopicus.
   5205..5280    +  CDS            bla(M) (fragment): β-lactamase lacking the signal sequence; bla(M); allows cytosolic expression of β-lactamase
   5452..6040    +  rep_origin     ori: high-copy-number ColE1/pMB1/pBR322/pUC origin of replication
   6223..6278    +  CDS            lacI (fragment): lac repressor; lacI; The lac repressor binds to the lac operator to inhibit transcription in E. coli. This inhibition can be relieved by adding lactose or isopropyl-β-D-thiogalactopyranoside (IPTG).
>Addgene plasmid #17973 | pTE-4S-0X | depositor full sequence | sequence record 8766 | Author sequence
TGATTAGCTAAGCAGAAGGCCATCCTGACGGATGGCCTTTTTGCGTTTAATACTGTTTGCGGCCGCGTTT
AAACCTGCAGGCACGTGGCATGCCTCGAGGATATCAGATCTACTAGAAATATTGGATCGTCGGCACCGTC
ACGGCCGTGGGAGGCGGCACGATCCGCGACGTGATGATCGGCCGCATCCCCACGGTGCTGCGCAGTGAGC
TCTACGCCATCCCGGCGTTGATCTGTGCGTTCGCACGCACAGGCCCGGTGTGAGAAGGGTCTCTGACGAG
CGGGAGAACCCACCCGGGGTGGGCGAGTTTGTCCTGCGTGTGCTCGGTCGAGTAGGCTCTGGGAGTACCC
GTGTGTACGACCAGCACGGCATACATCATTTCGACGCCGAGAGATTCGCCGCCCGAAATGAGCACGATCC
GCGGTACCATCAGGAGGAATCACTTCGCAATGTCTAGATTAGATAAAAGTAAAGTGATTAACAGCGCATT
GGCGCTGGGTAATGAGGTCGGAATCGAAGGTGTAACAACCCGTAAACTCGCCCAGAAGCTTGGTGTAGAG
CAGCCTACATTGTATTGGCATGTAAAAAATAAGCGGGCCCTACTGGATGCGCTGGCGGTGGAGATCTTGG
CGCGTCATCATGATTATTCACTGCCTGCGGCGGGGGAATCCTGGCAGTCATTTCTGCGCAATAATGCAAT
GAGTTTCCGCCGCGCGCTGCTGCGTTACCGTGACGGGGCAAAAGTGCACCTCGGCACGCGTCCTGATGAA
AAACAGTATGATACGGTGGAAACCCAGTTACGCTTTATGACAGAAAACGGCTTTTCACTGCGCGACGGGT
TATATGCGATTTCAGCGGTCAGTCATTTTACCTTAGGTGCCGTACTGGAGCAGCAGGAGCATACTGCCGC
CCTGACCGACCGCCCTGCAGCACCGGACGAAAACCTGCCGCCGCTATTGCGGGAAGCGCTGCAGATTATG
GACAGTGATGATGGTGAGCAGGCCTTTCTGCATGGCCTGGAGAGCCTGATCCGGGGGTTTGAGGTGCAGC
TTACGGCACTGTTGCAAATAGTCTGAGGCCATGGTGACCTCATGACTCGCTAGCCAGCTGGGGACCCTAG
AGGTCCCCTTNGAAAAAATTTTTAAAATAAAAAAGGGGACCTCTAGGGTCCCCAATTAAATAGTTAACAC
TAGTATTTAAATCAATTGATGCATATTAATTAAATCGATACCGTCGACCTCGAGGGGGGGCCCGCCGGGG
ATCATCGAGCCGAGAACGTTATCGAAGTTGGTCATGTGTAATCCCCTCGTTTGAACTTTGGATTAAGCGT
AGATACACCCTTGGACAAGCCAGTTGGATTCGGAGACAAGCAAATTCAGCCTTAAAAAGGGCGAGGCCTG
CGGTGGTGGAACACCGCAGGGCCTCTAACCGCTCGACGCGCTGCACCAACCAGCCCGCGAACGGCTGGCA
GCCAGCGTAAGGCGCGGCTCATCGGGCGGCGTTCGCCACGATGTCCTGCACTTCGAGCCAAGCCTCGAAC
ACCTGCTGGTGTGCACGACTCACCCGGTTGTTGACACCGCGCGCGGCCGTGCGGGCTCGGTGGGGCGGCT
GTGTCGCCCTTGCCAGCGTGAGTAGCGCGTACCTCACCTCGCCCAACAGGTCGCACACAGCCGATTCGTA
CGCCATAAAGCCAGGTGAGCCCACCAGCTCCGTAAGTTCGGGCGCTGTGTGGCTCGTACCCGCGCATTCA
GGCGGCAGGGGGTCTAACGGGTCTAAGGCGGCGTGTACGGCCGCCACAGCGGCTCTCAGCGGCCCGGAAA
CGTCCTCGAAACGACGCATGTGTTCCTCCTGGTTGGTACAGGTGGTTGGGGGTGCTCGGCTGTCGCTGGT
GTTCCACCACCAGGGCTCGACGGGAGAGCGGGGGAGTGTGCAGTTGTGGGGTGGCCCCTCAGCGAAATAT
CTGACTTGGAGCTCGTGTCGGACCATACACCGGTGATTAATCGTGGTCTACTACCAAGCGTGAGCCACGT
CGCCGACGAATTTGAGCAGCTCTGGCTGCCGTACTGGCCGCTGGCAAGCGACGATCTGCTCGAGGGGATC
TACCGCCAAAGCCGCGCGTCGGCCCTAGGCCGCCGGTACATCGAGGCGAACCCAACAGCGCTGGCAAACC
TGCTGGTCGTGGACGTAGACCATCCAGACGCAGCGCTCCGAGCGCTCAGCGCCCGGGGGTCCCATCCGCT
GCCCAACGCGATCGTGGGCAATCGCGCCAACGGCCACGCACACGCAGTGTGGGCACTCAACGCCCCTGTT
CCACGCACCGAATACGCGCGGCGTAAGCCGCTCGCATACATGGCGGCGTGCGCCGAAGGCCTTCGGCGCG
CCGTCGACGGCGACCGCAGTTACTCAGGCCTCATGACCAAAAACCCCGGCCACATCGCCTGGGAAACGGA
ATGGCTCCACTCAGATCTCTACACACTCAGCCACATCGAGGCCGAGCTCGGCGCGAACATGCCACCGCCG
CGCTGGCGTCAGCAGACCACGTACAAAGCGGCTCCGACGCCGCTAGGGCGGAATTGCGCACTGTTCGATT
CCGTCAGGTTGTGGGCCTATCGTCCCGCCCTCATGCGGATCTACCTGCCGACCCGGAACGTGGACGGACT
CGGCCGCGCGATCTATGCCGAGTGCCACGCGCGAAACGCCGAATTCCCGTGCAACGACGTGTGTCCCGGA
CCGCTACCGGACAGCGAGGTCCGCGCCATCGCCAACAGCATTTGGCGTTGGATCACAACCAAGTCGCGCA
TTTGGGCGGACGGGATCGTGGTCTACGAGGCCACACTCAGTGCGCGCCAGTCGGCCATCTCGCGGAAGGG
CGCAGCAGCGCGCACGGCGGCGAGCACAGTTGCGCGGCGCGCAAAGTCCGCGTCAGCCATGGAGGCATTG
CTATGAGCGACGGCTACAGCGACGGCTACAGCGACGGCTACAACCGGCAGCCGACTGTCCGCAAAAAGCG
GCGCGTGACCGCCGCCGAAGGCGCTCGAATCACCGGACTATCCGAACGCCACGTCGTCCGGCTCGTGGCG
CAGGAACGCAGCGAGTGGCTCGCCGAGCAGGCTGCACGCCGCGAACGCATCCGCGCCTATCACGACGACG
AGGGCCACTCTTGGCCGCAAACGGCCAAACATTTCGGGCTGCATCTGGACACCGTTAAGCGACTCGGCTA
TCGGGCGAGGAAAGAGCGTGCGGCAGAACAGGAAGCGGCTCAAAAGGCCCACAACGAAGCCGACAATCCA
CCGCTGTTCTAACGCAATTGGGGAGCGGGTGTCGCGGGGGTTCCGTGGGGGGTTCCGTTGCAACGGGTCG
GACAGGTAAAAGTCCTGGTAGACGCTAGTTTTCTGGTTTGGGCCATGCCTGTCTCGTTGCGTGTTTCGTT
GCGCCCGTTTTGAATACCAGCCAGACGAGACGGGGTTCTACGAATCTTGGTCGATACCAAGCCATTTCCG
CTGAATATCGGGGAGCTCACCGCCAGAATCGGTGGTTGTGGTGATGTACGTGGCGAACTCCGTTGTAGTG
CCTGTGGTGGCATCCGTGGCCACTCTCGTTGCACGGTTCGTTGTGCCGTTACAGGCCCCGTTGACAGCTC
ACCGAACGTAGTTAAAACATGCTGGTCAAACTAGGTTTACCAACGATACGAGTCAGCTCATCTAGGGCCA
GTTCTAGGCGTTGTTCGTTGCGCGGTTCGTTGCGCATGTTTCGTGTGGTTGCTAGATGGCTCCGCAACCA
CACGCTTCGAGGTTGAGTGCTTCCAGCACGGGCGCGATCCAGAAGAACTTCGTCGTGCGACTGTCCTCGT
TGATCCTTGCCGAGCTGGGATGGAAGCTCGGCCGACCACCCTGGAGGAGATGATCGAGGATGCCAGGGCC
TTTCACGCCCGCCGCTGCTGAGCGTCCGCCGCCGGGCCCGCACCGCCGTCGGCCGGCCCGCTCCGGGCTC
GCAGCAGCGGGCTTCGGCGCGGGCCCGGGGCTCCCGAGCGCGGGCGGGGCTCCGGGCGGCCGGCCGCCGG
GGGCCGGGGGCGGCGCCGGGCGGCCCGGGGCGTCAGGCGCCGGGGGCGGTGTCCGGCGGCCCCCAGAGGA
ACTGCGCCAGTTCCTCCGGATCGGTGAAGCCGGAGAGATCCAGCGGGGTCTCCTCGAACACCTCGAAGTC
GTGCAGGAAGGTGAAGGCGAGCAGTTCGCGGGCGAAGTCCTCGGTCCGCTTCCACTGCGCCCCGTCGAGC
AGCGCGGCCAGGATCTCGCGGTCGCCCCGGAAGGCGTTGAGATGCAGTTGCACCAGGCTGTAGCGGGAGT
CTCCCGCATAGACGTCGGTGAAGTCGACGATCCCGGTGACCTCGGTCGCGGCCAGGTCCACGAAGATGTT
GGTCCCGTGCAGGTCGCCGTGGACGAACCGGGGTTCGCGGCCGGCCAGCAGCGTGTCCACGTCCGGCAGC
CAGTCCTCCAGGCGGTCCAGCAGCCGGGGCGAGAGGTAGCCCCACCCGCGGTGGTCCTCGACGGTCGCCG
CGCGGCGTTCCCGCAGCAGTTCCGGGAAGACCTCGGAATGGGGGGTGAGCACGGTGTTCCCGGTCAGCGG
CACCCTGTGCAGCCGGCCGAGCACCCGGCCGAGTTCGCGGGCCAGGGCGAGCAGCGCGTTCCGGTCGGTC
GTGCCGTCCATCGCGGACCGCCAGGTGGTGCCGGTCATCCGGCTCATCACCAGGTAGGGCCACGGCCAGG
CTCCGGTGCCGGGCCGCAGCTCGCCGCGGCCGAGGAGGCGGGGCACCGGCACCGGGGCGTCCGCCAGGAC
CGCGTACGCCTCCGACTCCGACGCGAGGCTCTCCGGACCGCACCAGTGCTCGCCGAACAGCTTGATCACC
GGGTCGGGCTCGCCGACCAGTACGGGGTTGGTGCTCTCGCCGGGCACCCGCAGCACCGGCGGCACCGGCA
GCCCGAGCTCCTCCAGGGCTCGGCGGGCCAGCGGCTCCCAGAATTCCTGGTCGTTCCGCAGGCTCGCGTA
GGAATCATCCGAATCAATACGGTCGAGAAGTAACAGGGATTCTTGTGTCACAGCGGACCTCTATTCACAG
GGTACGGGCCGGCTTAATTCCGCACGGCCGGTCGCGACACGGCCTGTCCGCACCGCGGTCAGGCGTTGAC
GATGACGGGCTGGTCGGCCACGTCCGGGGAGTCAGGCAACTATGGATGAACGAAATAGACAGATCGCTGA
GATAGGTGCCTCACTGATTAAGCATTGGTAACTGTCAGACCAAGTTTACTCATATATACTTTAGATTGAT
TTAAAACTTCATTTTTAATTTAAAAGGATCTAGGTGAAGATCCTTTTTGATAATCTCATGACCAAAATCC
CTTAACGTGAGTTTTCGTTCCACTGAGCGTCAGACCCCGTAGAAAAGATCAAAGGATCTTCTTGAGATCC
TTTTTTTCTGCGCGTAATCTGCTGCTTGCAAACAAAAAAACCACCGCTACCAGCGGTGGTTTGTTTGCCG
GATCAAGAGCTACCAACTCTTTTTCCGAAGGTAACTGGCTTCAGCAGAGCGCAGATACCAAATACTGTCC
TTCTAGTGTAGCCGTAGTTAGGCCACCACTTCAAGAACTCTGTAGCACCGCCTACATACCTCGCTCTGCT
AATCCTGTTACCAGTGGCTGCTGCCAGTGGCGATAAGTCGTGTCTTACCGGGTTGGACTCAAGACGATAG
TTACCGGATAAGGCGCAGCGGTCGGGCTGAACGGGGGGTTCGTGCACACAGCCCAGCTTGGAGCGAACGA
CCTACACCGAACTGAGATACCTACAGCGTGAGCTATGAGAAAGCGCCACGCTTCCCGAAGGGAGAAAGGC
GGACAGGTATCCGGTAAGCGGCAGGGTCGGAACAGGAGAGCGCACGAGGGAGCTTCCAGGGGGAAACGCC
TGGTATCTTTATAGTCCTGTCGGGTTTCGCCACCTCTGACTTGAGCGTCGATTTTTGTGATGCTCGTCAG
GGGGGCGGAGCCTATGGAAAAACGCCAGCAACGCGGCCTTTTTACGGTTCCTGGCCTTTTGCTGGCCTTT
TGCTCACATGTTCTTTCCTGCGTTATCCCCTGATTCTGTGGATAACCGTATTACCGCCTTTGAGTGAGCT
GATACCGCTCGCCGCAGCCGAACGACCGAGCGCAGCGAGTCAGTGAGCGAGGAAGCGGAAGAGCGCCCAA
TACGCAAACCGCCTCTCCCCGCGCGTTGGCCGATTCATTAATGCAGCTAGAACTAGT
