>Addgene plasmid #17973 | pTE-4S-0X | addgene partial sequence | sequence record 23844 | 17973 with pBluescriptKS
ATATTGATTTAATACTAGTGTTAACTATTTAATTGGGGACCCTAGCAGGTCCCCTTTTTTATTTCNANTT
ATTTTTTCAAGGGGACCTCTAGGGTCCCCAGCTGGCTAGCGAGTCATGAGGTCACCATGGCCTCAGACTA
TTTGCAACAGTGCCGTAAGCTGCACCTCAAACCCCCGGATCAGGCTCTCCAGGCCATGCAGAAAGGCCTG
CTCACCATCATCACTGTCCATAATCTGCAGCGCTTCCCGCAATAGCGGCGGCAGGTTTTCGTCCGGTGCT
GCAGGGCGGTCGGTCAGGGCGGCAGTATGCTCCTGCTGCTCCAGTACGGCACCTAAGGTAAAATGACTGA
CCGCTGAAATCGCATATAACCCGTCGCGCAGTGAAAAGCCGTTTTCTGTCATAAAGCGTAACTGGGTTTC
CACCGTATCATACTGTTTTTCATCAGGACGCGTGCCGAGGTGCACTTTTGCCCCGTCACGGTAACGCAGC
AGCGCGCGGCGGAAACTCATTGCATTATTGCGCAGAAATGACTGCCAGGATTCCCCCGCCGCANGCAGTG
AATAATCATGATGACGCGCCAAGATCTCCACCGNCAGCGCATCCAGTAGGGNCCGCTTATTTTTTACATG
CCAATACAATGNAGGCTGCTCTACACCAAGCTTCTGGGCGAGTTTACGGGTTGTTACNCCTTCGATTCCG
ACCTNATTACCCAGCGCCAATGCGCNGNTAACCACTTNACNTTTATCAANTG
